>Addgene plasmid #15447 | -111 hTF | addgene partial sequence | sequence record 21913 | LucNRev 5'-CCTTATGCAGTTGCTCTCC-3'
GCGCCGGGCCTTTCTTTATGTTTTTGGCGTCTTCCATTTTACCAACAGTACCGGAATGCCAAGCTTACTT
AGATCTCGAGCTAGCACGCGTAAGAGCTCGGTACCCTACCAGTTGGCGGCGAGATCGAGCGGGTTCCGTG
GCGCCCGTGGGGCTGGGGAGGTTGGGCTGAAGGCGCCCTGGGCCGGCCAGAGGGAGTGCGAGGGGGTGCG
GGGAGCTCGCAGTCTTGGGGAGCCGGTGCCCCGCGCGCTATAAAGGGCCGGCGGCGCGCTCTCCCGCGCC
TCTGCCCGCCCCCGGCGCCCGCCCCCGCCGCTCCTCCCGACTCCCCGCCCCCGGCCCGGGGATCCTCTAG
AGTCGACCTGCAGGCATGCAAGCTGGGTTATGTTAGCTCAGTTACAGTACCATAAGATACATTGATGAGT
TTGGACAAACCACAACTAGAATGCAGTGAAAAAAATGCTTTATTTGTGAAATTTGTGATGCTATTGCTTT
ATTTGTAACCATTATAAGCTGCAATAAACAAGTTAACAACAACAATTGCATTCATTTTATGTTTCAGGTT
CAGGGGGAGGTGTGGGAGGTTTTTTAAAGCAAGTAAAACCTCCACGTACCTTAATATTACTTACTTATCA
TGGTAGCTTGGGCTGGCGTAATAGCGAAGAGGCCCGCACCGATCGCCCTTCCCAACAGTTGCGCAGCCTG
AATGGCGAATGGCAAATTGTAAGCGTTAATATTTTGTTAAAATTCGCGTTAAATTTTTGTTAAATCAGCT
CATTTTTTAACCAATAGGCCGAAATCGGCAAAATCCCTTATAAATCAAAAGAATAGACCGAGATAGGGTT
GAGTGTTGTTCCAGTTTGGAACAA
