[The description below was written by a language model from this plasmid's Addgene catalogue record.]
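Description:
-111 hTF is a luciferase reporter plasmid built on the Promega pGL2 Basic backbone (about 5.6 kb without insert), a promoterless vector in which a firefly luciferase coding sequence sits downstream of a multiple cloning site, so that reporter expression in transfected mammalian cells depends on whatever regulatory DNA is cloned upstream. The plasmid is propagated in E. coli as a high-copy construct under ampicillin selection. No feature table accompanies the record, so details such as the exact origin of replication and polyadenylation signals are not listed and can only be inferred from the standard pGL2 Basic design.

The insert is a 232 bp fragment of the human tissue factor (F3, also known as TF or CD142) promoter spanning positions -111 to +121 relative to the transcription start site, cloned by restriction digestion between the SmaI and KpnI sites, both of which were preserved. This short fragment serves as the only promoter driving luciferase, so light output reports the transcriptional activity retained in this proximal region plus part of the 5′ transcribed sequence. The depositor notes that the construct belongs to a deletion series of the human tissue factor promoter. Such series are typically used by comparing reporter activity among progressively truncated fragments in transient transfection assays to map the cis-acting elements responsible for basal or inducible expression of the gene. The record does not state which specific transcription factor binding sites are contained in or excluded from this particular fragment, nor the cell types or stimuli with which it was tested.
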