Addgene plasmid #15447: -111 hTF
Depositing lab: Nigel Mackman. Publication: Regulation of the tissue factor gene. Mackman N. FASEB J. 1995 Jul . 9(10):883-9. PubMed 7615158.
Backbone
  Vector backbone: pGL2 Basic
  Backbone manufacturer: Promega
  Backbone size w/o insert (bp): 5600
  Vector type: Mammalian Expression, Luciferase
Growth in bacteria
  Bacterial resistance: Ampicillin, 100 μg/mL
  Growth temperature: 37°C
  Growth strain: DH5alpha
  Copy number: High Copy
Gene/Insert
  Gene/Insert name: Tissue factor promoter (alt name: TF)
  Species: H. sapiens (human)
  Insert size (bp): 232
  Entrez Gene: F3 (a.k.a. CD142, TF, TFA)
  Cloning method: Restriction Enzyme; 5′ cloning site SmaI (not destroyed); 3′ cloning site KpnI (not destroyed)
  Sequencing primers: 5′ na; 3′ LucNrev
Terms and licenses: Academic/Nonprofit Terms; Industry Terms: Not Available to Industry
Depositor comments: -111 to +121 hTF promoter. hTF promoter deletion series, Mackman lab #2420.
How to cite: -111 hTF was a gift from Nigel Mackman (Addgene plasmid # 15447 ; http://n2t.net/addgene:15447 ; RRID:Addgene_15447)
